>Addgene plasmid #186812 | pCAG-MCS-BioID2-3xFLAG | addgene full sequence | sequence record 368314 | Addgene NGS Result
GAGCTCATCGATACTCGACATTGATTATTGACTAGTTATTAATAGTAATCAATTACGGGGTCATTAGTTC
ATAGCCCATATATGGAGTTCCGCGTTACATAACTTACGGTAAATGGCCCGCCTGGCTGACCGCCCAACGA
CCCCCGCCCATTGACGTCAATAATGACGTATGTTCCCATAGTAACGCCAATAGGGACTTTCCATTGACGT
CAATGGGTGGAGTATTTACGGTAAACTGCCCACTTGGCAGTACATCAAGTGTATCATATGCCAAGTACGC
CCCCTATTGACGTCAATGACGGTAAATGGCCCGCCTGGCATTATGCCCAGTACATGACCTTATGGGACTT
TCCTACTTGGCAGTACATCTACGTATTAGTCATCGCTATTACCATGGTCGAGGTGAGCCCCACGTTCTGC
TTCACTCTCCCCATCTCCCCCCCCTCCCCACCCCCAATTTTGTATTTATTTATTTTTTAATTATTTTGTG
CAGCGATGGGGGCGGGGGGGGGGGGGGNCGCGCGCCRGGSGGGGSGGGGSGGGGSGRGGGGGGGGGSGGG
GSGRGGCGGRGAGGKGCGGCGGCAGCCAATCAGAGCGGCGCGCTCCGAAAGTTTCCTTTTATGGCGAGGC
GGCGGCGGCGGCGGCCCTATAAAAAGCGAAGCGCGCGGCGGGCGGGAGTCGCTGCGCGCTGCCTTCGCCC
CGTGCCCCGCTCCGCCGCCGCCTCGCGCCGCCCGCCCCGGCTCTGACTGACCGCGTTACTCCCACAGGTG
AGCGGGCGGGACGGCCCTTCTCCTCCGGGCTGTAATTAGCGCTTGGTTTAATGACGGCTTGTTTCTTTTC
TGTGGCTGCGTGAAAGCCTTGAGGGGCTCCGGGAGGGCCCTTTGTGCGGGGGGAGCGGCTCGGGGGGTGC
GTGCGTGTGTGTGTGCGTGGGGAGCGCCGCGTGCGGCTCCGCGCTGCCCGGCGGCTGTGAGCGCTGCGGG
CGCGGCGCGGGGCTTTGTGCGCTCCGCAGTGTGCGCGAGGGGAGCGCGGCCGGGGGCGGTGCCCCGCGGT
GCGGGGGGGGCTGCGAGGGGAACAAAGGCTGCGTGCGGGGTGTGTGCGTGGGGGGGTGAGCAGGGGGTGT
GGGCGCGTCGGTCGGGCTGCAACCCCCCCTGCACCCCCCTCCCCGAGTTGCTGAGCACGGCCCGGCTTCG
GGTGCGGGGCTCCGTACGGGGCGTGGCGCGGGGCTCGCCGTGCCGGGCGGGGGGTGGCGGCAGGTGGGGG
TGCCGGGCGGGGCGGGGCCGCCTCGGGCCGGGGAGGGCTCGGGGGAGGGGCGCGGCGGCCCCCGGAGCGC
CGGCGGCTGTCGAGGCGCGGCGAGCCGCAGCCATTGCCTTTTATGGTAATCGTGCGAGAGGGCGCAGGGA
CTTCCTTTGTCCCAAATCTGTGCGGAGCCGAAATCTGGGAGGCGCCGCCGCACCCCCTCTAGCGGGCGCG
GGGCGAAGCGGTGCGGCGCCGGCAGGAAGGAAATGGGCGGGGAGGGCCTTCGTGCGTCGCCGCGCCGCCG
TCCCCTTCTCCCTCTCCAGCCTCGGGGCTGTCCGCGGGGGGACGGCTGCCTTCGGGGGGGACGGGGCAGG
GCGGGGTTCGGCTTCTGGCGTGTGACCGGCGGCTCTAGCCTCTGCTAACCATGTTCATGCCTTCTTCTTT
TTCCTACAGCTCCTGGGCAACGTGCTGGTTATTGTGCTGTCTCATCATTTTGGCAAATCTAGAGGATCCC
TGCAGGAATTCGATATCAAGCTTGTCGACGCGGCCGCGTTCAAGAACCTGATCTGGCTGAAGGAGGTGGA
CAGCACCCAGGAGAGACTGAAGGAGTGGAACGTGAGCTACGGCACCGCCCTGGTGGCCGACAGACAGACC
AAGGGCAGAGGCGGCCTGGGCAGAAAGTGGCTGAGCCAGGAGGGCGGCCTGTACTTCAGCTTCCTGCTGA
ACCCCAAGGAGTTCGAGAACCTGCTGCAGCTGCCCCTGGTGCTGGGCCTGAGCGTGAGCGAGGCCCTGGA
GGAGATCACCGAGATCCCCTTCAGCCTGAAGTGGCCCAACGACGTGTACTTCCAGGAGAAGAAGGTGAGC
GGCGTGCTGTGCGAGCTGAGCAAGGACAAGCTGATCGTGGGCATCGGCATCAACGTGAACCAGAGAGAGA
TCCCCGAGGAGATCAAGGACAGAGCCACCACCCTGTACGAGATCACCGGCAAGGACTGGGACAGAAAGGA
GGTGCTGCTGAAGGTGCTGAAGAGAATCAGCGAGAACCTGAAGAAGTTCAAGGAGAAGAGCTTCAAGGAG
TTCAAGGGCAAGATCGAGAGCAAGATGCTGTACCTGGGCGAGGAGGTGAAGCTGCTGGGCGAGGGCAAGA
TCACCGGCAAGCTGGTGGGCCTGAGCGAGAAGGGCGGCGCCCTGATCCTGACCGAGGAGGGCATCAAGGA
GATCCTGAGCGGCGAGTTCAGCCTGAGAAGAAGCGCTAGCGGGGGCGGGGACTACAAAGACCATGACGGT
GATTATAAAGATCATGACATTGATTACAAGGATGACGATGACAAGTAGCTCGAGACTCCTCAGGTGCAGG
CTGCCTATCAGAAGGTGGTGGCTGGTGTGGCCAATGCCCTGGCTCACAAATACCACTGAGATCTTTTTCC
CTCTGCCAAAAATTATGGGGACATCATGAAGCCCCTTGAGCATCTGACTTCTGGCTAATAAAGGAAATTT
ATTTTCATTGCAATAGTGTGTTGGAATTTTTTGTGTCTCTCACTCGGAAGGACATATGGGAGGGCAAATC
ATTTAAAACATCAGAATGAGTATTTGGTTTAGAGTTTGGCAACATATGCCCATATGCTGGCTGCCATGAA
CAAAGGTTGGCTATAAAGAGGTCATCAGTATATGAAACAGCCCCCTGCTGTCCATTCCTTATTCCATAGA
AAAGCCTTGACTTGAGGTTAGATTTTTTTTATATTTTGTTTTGTGTTATTTTTTTCTTTAACATCCCTAA
AATTTTCCTTACATGTTTTACTAGCCAGATTTTTCCTCCTCTCCTGACTACTCCCAGTCATAGCTGTCCC
TCTTCTCTTATGAAGATCCCTCGACTTAATTAAGGTACCCAATTCGCCCTATAGTGAGTCGTATTACGCG
CGCTCACTGGCCGTCGTTTTACAACGTCGTGACTGGGAAAACCCTGGCGTTACCCAACTTAATCGCCTTG
CAGCACATCCCCCTTTCGCCAGCTGGCGTAATAGCGAAGAGGCCCGCACCGATCGCCCTTCCCAACAGTT
GCGCAGCCTGAATGGCGAATGGG
[124 nt withheld, positions 3314-3437]
C
[91 nt withheld, positions 3439-3529]
A
[49 nt withheld, positions 3531-3579]
CCTTTGACGTTGGAGTCCACGTTCTTT
[37 nt withheld, positions 3607-3643]
ACCCTATCTCGGTCTATTCTTTTGATTTATAAGGGATTTTGCCGATTTCGGCCTATTGGTTAAAAAATGA
GCTGATTTAACAAAAATTTAACGCGAATTTTAACAAAATATTAACGCTTACAATTTAGGTGGCACTTTTC
GGGGAAATGTGCGCGGAACCCCTATTTGTTTATTTTTCTAAATACATTCAAATATGTATCCGCTCATGAG
ACAATAACCCTGATAAATGCTTCAATAATATTGAAAAAGGAAGAGTATGAGTATTCAACATTTCCGTGTC
GCCCTTATTCCCTTTTTTGCGGCATTTTGCCTTCCTGTTTTTGCTCACCCAGAAACGCTGGTGAAAGTAA
AAGATGCTGAAGATCAGTTGGGTGCACGAGTGGGTTACATCGAACTGGATCTCAACAGCGGTAAGATCCT
TGAGAGTTTTCGCCCCGAAGAACGTTTTCCAATGATGAGCACTTTTAAAGTTCTGCTATGTGGCGCGGTA
TTATCCCGTATTGACGCCGGGCAAGAGCAACTCGGTCGCCGCATACACTATTCTCAGAATGACTTGGTTG
AGTACTCACCAGTCACAGAAAAGCATCTTACGGATGGCATGACAGTAAGAGAATTATGCAGTGCTGCCAT
AACCATGAGTGATAACACTGCGGCCAACTTACTTCTGACAACGATCGGAGGACCGAAGGAGCTAACCGCT
TTTTTGCACAACATGGGGGATCATGTAACTCGCCTTGATCGTTGGGAACCGGAGCTGAATGAAGCCATAC
CAAACGACGAGCGTGACACCACGATGCCTGTAGCAATGGCAACAACGTTGCGCAAACTATTAACTGGCGA
ACTACTTACTCTAGCTTCCCGGCAACAATTAATAGACTGGATGGAGGCGGATAAAGTTGCAGGACCACTT
CTGCGCTCGGCCCTTCCGGCTGGCTGGTTTATTGCTGATAAATCTGGAGCCGGTGAGCGTGGGTCTCGCG
GTATCATTGCAGCACTGGGGCCAGATGGTAAGCCCTCCCGTATCGTAGTTATCTACACGACGGGGAGTCA
GGCAACTATGGATGAACGAAATAGACAGATCGCTGAGATAGGTGCCTCACTGATTAAGCATTGGTAACTG
TCAGACCAAGTTTACTCATATATACTTTAGATTGATTTAAAACTTCATTTTTAATTTAAAAGGATCTAGG
TGAAGATCCTTTTTGATAATCTCATGACCAAAATCCCTTAACGTGAGTTTTCGTTCCACTGAGCGTCAGA
CCCCGTAGAAAAGATCAAAGGATCTTCTTGAGATCCTTTTTTTCTGCGCGTAATCTGCTGCTTGCAAACA
AAAAAACCACCGCTACCAGCGGTGGTTTGTTTGCCGGATCAAGAGCTACCAACTCTTTTTCCGAAGGTAA
CTGGCTTCAGCAGAGCGCAGATACCAAATACTGTTCTTCTAGTGTAGCCGTAGTTAGGCCACCACTTCAA
GAACTCTGTAGCACCGCCTACATACCTCGCTCTGCTAATCCTGTTACCAGTGGCTGCTGCCAGTGGCGAT
AAGTCGTGTCTTACCGGGTTGGACTCAAGACGATAGTTACCGGATAAGGCGCAGCGGTCGGGCTGAACGG
GGGGTTCGTGCACACAGCCCAGCTTGGAGCGAACGACCTACACCGAACTGAGATACCTACAGCGTGAGCT
ATGAGAAAGCGCCACGCTTCCCGAAGGGAGAAAGGCGGACAGGTATCCGGTAAGCGGCAGGGTCGGAACA
GGAGAGCGCACGAGGGAGCTTCCAGGGGGAAACGCCTGGTATCTTTATAGTCCTGTCGGGTTTCGCCACC
TCTGACTTGAGCGTCGATTTTTGTGATGCTCGTCAGGGGGGCGGAGCCTATGGAAAAACGCCAGCAACGC
GGCCTTTTTACGGTTCCTGGCCTTTTGCTGGCCTTTTGCTCACATGTTCTTTCCTGCGTTATCCCCTGAT
TCTGTGGATAACCGTATTACCGCCTTTGAGTGAGCTGATACCGCTCGCCGCAGCCGAACGACCGAGCGCA
GCGAGTCAGTGAGCGAGGAAGCGGAAGAGCGCCCAATACGCAAACCGCCTCTCCCCGCGCGTTGGCCGAT
TCATTAATGCAGCTGGCACGACAGGTTTCCCGACTGGAAAGCGGGCAGTGAGCGCAACGCAATTAATGTG
AGTTAGCTCACTCATTAGGCACCCCAGGCTTTACACTTTATGCTTCCGGCTCGTATGTTGTGTGGAATTG
TGAGCGGATAACAATTTCACACAGGAAACAGCTATGACCATGATTACGCCAAGCGCGCAATTAACCCTCA
CTAAAGGGAACAAAAGCTG
Features (pLannotate 1.2.2; 18 found; start..end, strand, type, name):
     17..396     +  enhancer       CMV enhancer: human cytomegalovirus immediate early enhancer
    675..1689    +  intron         chimeric intron: chimera between introns from chicken β-actin and rabbit β-globin
   1750..1778    +  misc_feature   MCS (fragment): pBluescript multiple cloning site
   1788..2484    +  CDS            BioID2 (fragment): promiscuous R40G mutant of a biotin protein ligase from Aquifex aeolicus (Kim et al., 2016)
   2500..2565    +  CDS            3xFLAG: three tandem FLAG® epitope tags, followed by an enterokinase cleavage site
   2575..2646    +  CDS            HBB (fragment): HBB_PONPY - Experimental evidence at transcript level: Swiss-Prot protein existence level 2. Involved in oxygen transport from the lung to the various peripheral tissues. From Pongo pygmaeus (Bornean orangutan).
   2717..2772    +  polyA_signal   β-globin poly(A) signal: rabbit β-globin polyadenylation signal (Gil and Proudfoot, 1987)
   3128..3146    -  promoter       T7 promoter: promoter for bacteriophage T7 RNA polymerase
   3154..3309    +  CDS            lacZα (fragment): LacZα fragment of β-galactosidase; lacZ fragment
   3314..3742    +  rep_origin     f1 ori (sequence partly withheld): f1 bacteriophage origin of replication; arrow indicates direction of (+) strand synthesis
   3795..3899    +  promoter       AmpR promoter: bla
   3900..4760    +  CDS            AmpR: β-lactamase; bla; confers resistance to ampicillin, carbenicillin, and related antibiotics
   4931..5519    +  rep_origin     ori: high-copy-number ColE1/pMB1/pBR322/pUC origin of replication
   5702..5794    +  CDS            lacI (fragment): lac repressor; lacI; The lac repressor binds to the lac operator to inhibit transcription in E. coli. This inhibition can be relieved by adding lactose or isopropyl-β-D-thiogalactopyranoside (IPTG).
   5807..5828    +  protein_bind   CAP binding site: CAP binding activates transcription in the presence of cAMP. E. coli catabolite activator protein
   5843..5873    +  promoter       lac promoter: promoter for the E. coli lac operon
   5881..5897    +  protein_bind   lac operator: The lac repressor binds to the lac operator to inhibit transcription in E. coli. This inhibition can be relieved by adding lactose or isopropyl-β-D-thiogalactopyranoside (IPTG). lac repressor encoded by lacI
   5942..5960    +  promoter       T3 promoter: promoter for bacteriophage T3 RNA polymerase
