[The description below was written by a language model from this plasmid's Addgene catalogue record and pLannotate feature annotations shown in this document.]
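Description:
pCAG-MCS-BioID2-3xFLAG is an empty mammalian expression backbone, built on pCAG1.1, for producing a protein of interest fused at its C terminus to the proximity-labeling enzyme BioID2 and a 3xFLAG epitope. It is maintained in E. coli through a high-copy ColE1/pUC-type origin with ampicillin selection (β-lactamase under its own promoter). It also retains pBluescript-derived remnants: an f1 origin, T3 and T7 promoters, and lac promoter/operator and lacZα and lacI fragments, none of which have a role in mammalian expression. No mammalian selection marker is annotated. The sequenced record is 5,972 nt, somewhat larger than the backbone size listed in the catalogue, presumably because that figure excludes the added tag cassette.

The expression unit is driven by the CAG promoter, annotated here as the CMV immediate-early enhancer followed by the chicken β-actin/rabbit β-globin chimeric intron, a strong constitutive arrangement active in many mammalian cell types. Downstream sits a short multiple cloning site where an open reading frame is inserted by restriction cloning, in frame with and lacking a stop codon ahead of BioID2, the promiscuous R40G biotin ligase from Aquifex aeolicus. The 3xFLAG tag follows BioID2. A short β-globin-derived segment and the rabbit β-globin polyadenylation signal terminate the transcript.

When the fusion is expressed and biotin is supplied, BioID2 biotinylates nearby proteins, which can then be captured with streptavidin and identified, while the FLAG tag allows detection or immunoprecipitation of the bait. The associated publication applied proximity-dependent biotin labeling in testicular germ cells to identify proteins associated with TESMIN.
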