Addgene plasmid #186812: pCAG-MCS-BioID2-3xFLAG
Purpose: (Empty Backbone) CAG promoter-driven expression of BioID2-fused protein (C terminus)
Depositing lab: Masahito Ikawa. Depositing organization: The University of Osaka. Publication: Proximity-dependent biotin labeling in testicular germ cells identified TESMIN-associated proteins. Oura S, Ninomiya A, Sugihara F, Matzuk MM, Ikawa M. Sci Rep. 2022 Dec 23;12(1):22198. doi: 10.1038/s41598-022-26501-7. PubMed 36564444.
Backbone
  Vector backbone: pCAG1.1
  Backbone manufacturer: Masahito Ikawa
  Backbone size (bp): 5182
  Vector type: Mammalian Expression
  Promoter: CAG promoter
  Tag / fusion protein: BioID2-3xFLAG (C terminal on insert)
Growth in bacteria
  Bacterial resistance: Ampicillin, 100 μg/mL
  Growth temperature: 37°C
  Growth strain: DH5alpha
  Copy number: High Copy
Gene/Insert
  Cloning method: Restriction Enzyme
  Sequencing primers: 5′ 5'-gccttcttctttttcctacagc-3'; 3′ 5'-gtcggccaccagggcggtgc-3'
Terms and licenses: Academic/Nonprofit Terms; Industry Terms: Not Available to Industry
How to cite: pCAG-MCS-BioID2-3xFLAG was a gift from Masahito Ikawa (Addgene plasmid # 186812 ; http://n2t.net/addgene:186812 ; RRID:Addgene_186812)
